Addgene plasmid #27259: pcDNA-FLAG-Nv-NF-kB-Ser
Depositing lab: Thomas Gilmore. Depositing organization: Boston University Main Campus. Publication: Two alleles of NF-kappaB in the sea anemone Nematostella vectensis are widely dispersed in nature and encode proteins with distinct activities. Sullivan JC, Wolenski FS, Reitzel AM, French CE, Traylor-Knowles N, Gilmore TD, Finnerty JR. PLoS One. 2009 . 4(10):e7311. 10.1371/journal.pone.0007311 PubMed 19806194.
Backbone
  Vector backbone: pcDNA
  Backbone manufacturer: Invitrogen
  Backbone size w/o insert (bp): 5400
  Vector type: Mammalian Expression
Growth in bacteria
  Bacterial resistance: Ampicillin, 100 μg/mL
  Growth temperature: 37°C
  Growth strain: DH5alpha
  Copy number: High Copy
Gene/Insert
  Gene/Insert name: Nv-NF-kB
  Species: Nematostella vectensis
  Insert size (bp): 1317
  Mutation: "Ser allele" = Serine at aa 67
  Tag / fusion protein: FLAG (N terminal on backbone)
  Cloning method: Restriction Enzyme; 5′ cloning site EcoRI (not destroyed); 3′ cloning site SalI (not destroyed)
  Sequencing primers: 5′ T7; 3′ BGH-Rev
Terms and licenses: Academic/Nonprofit Terms; Industry Terms: Not Available to Industry
Depositor comments: Clone starts at aa 2.
How to cite: pcDNA-FLAG-Nv-NF-kB-Ser was a gift from Thomas Gilmore (Addgene plasmid # 27259 ; http://n2t.net/addgene:27259 ; RRID:Addgene_27259)
