[The description below was written by a language model from this plasmid's Addgene catalogue record.]
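Description:
pcDNA-FLAG-Nv-NF-kB-Ser is a mammalian expression plasmid built on an Invitrogen pcDNA backbone of about 5.4 kb that has been modified to supply an N-terminal FLAG epitope. It is maintained in E. coli as a high-copy plasmid under ampicillin selection. The record does not list the promoter or any mammalian selection marker. The recommended sequencing primers (T7 forward and BGH reverse) indicate that the insert lies between a T7 priming site and a BGH polyadenylation region, as is typical of the pcDNA family, whose members generally drive expression from a CMV promoter. No feature table is available to confirm this arrangement.

The insert is a 1,317 bp coding sequence for Nv-NF-kB, the NF-κB homologue of the sea anemone Nematostella vectensis, cloned between EcoRI and SalI sites that both remain intact. The clone begins at amino acid 2, so the native initiator methionine is omitted, and translation presumably starts upstream with the vector-encoded FLAG tag, giving a FLAG–Nv-NF-kB fusion protein. This version carries the "Ser allele", defined by a serine at residue 67.

The associated publication reports that two NF-κB alleles are widely dispersed in natural Nematostella populations and encode proteins with distinct activities. This construct is therefore suited to expressing the Ser variant in transfected vertebrate cells, where it can be detected or immunoprecipitated through the FLAG tag and compared functionally with the protein encoded by the alternative allele.
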