>Addgene plasmid #27259 | pcDNA-FLAG-Nv-NF-kB-Ser | addgene partial sequence | sequence record 33535 | 27259 with CMV-F
AGCTCTCTGGCTACTAGAGAACCCACTGCTTACTGGCTTATCGAAATTAATACGACTCACTATAGGGAGA
CCCAAGCTTGGTACCATGGACTACAAGGACGACGATGACAAGTTAACACGTGCTGCAGATGCGAATTCGA
CACAGTCTGAACAGCAAGTGGGTAGTGCTCTCACAGAAGGCATGTTAAATGAGATCATTCGACCTGGTTA
TCTACCTGATATCAGTGCTCTGCATGTCCCATTAGGCACAAATGCAGAGGAGCCTTCTTACACCGAGCCC
TACCTAGAAATTCTTGAACAGCCTAAACCGCGTGGTTTCCGATTCCGATACCCAAGTGAAGGGCCTTCCC
ATGGGGGACTCCCTGGGCAGTTTTCGACTTCTAAAAGCAAGTCATACCCGTCTGTCCAGGTGAACAACTA
CCAAGGACCATGTAGAATAGTTGTAACCTTGGTCACAAAAGATGAACCTTATATGCTACATGCACATAGT
TTAACTGGGAAGAATGCTAATGAAGAAGGAGTAGTCACCGTACAAGTGGGGCCGGATCAACACATGACAG
CGAGCTTCCCAAACTTGGGAATCCAGCATGTCACTAAAAAGAATGTTGTTAAAGTACTAATGGATAGATT
TATAAAGTGGCAAACTCTGCAAAATGCAACTTTCGCCAAATTGTCAGAAGGTATCAAGGATGGTGTAGAC
CTATCACTCTTTGGTGTCAATACAGCCATAAACTCAAACAAGCTTGGGTTTGACAAAAATGTGGCGCTCT
CTGTCGCAAACCAAGAAGCTGCCAAAAGTAGAGAGTACGCTAAGCAACAGGCCGCTGCCATGGATCTAAG
TGCTGTGAGACTCTGCTTCCAGGCATACCCTACCAGAACCAAGAATGGCAACTTTACCAGA
